Addgene plasmid #109633: actc1b-mKate2-rab39ba
Purpose: Muscle specific zebrafish expression of mKate2 fused to rab39ba
Depositing lab: Rob Parton. Depositing organization: University of Queensland, Institute for Molecular Bioscience. Publication: In vivo cell biological screening identifies an endocytic capture mechanism for T-tubule formation. Hall TE, Martel N, Ariotti N, Xiong Z, Lo HP, Ferguson C, Rae J, Lim YW, Parton RG. Nat Commun. 2020 Jul 24;11(1):3711. doi: 10.1038/s41467-020-17486-w. PubMed 32709891.
Backbone
  Vector backbone: pDONR p2R-p3
  Vector type: Zebrafish plasmids
Growth in bacteria
  Bacterial resistance: Ampicillin, 100 μg/mL
  Growth temperature: 37°C
  Growth strain: DH5alpha
  Copy number: High Copy
Gene/Insert
  Gene/Insert name: rab39ba
  Species: D. rerio (zebrafish)
  Entrez Gene: rab39ba (a.k.a. tmem230, zgc:165464)
  Tag / fusion protein: mKate2 (N terminal on insert)
  Cloning method: Gateway Cloning
Terms and licenses: Academic/Nonprofit Terms; Industry Terms: Not Available to Industry
How to cite: actc1b-mKate2-rab39ba was a gift from Rob Parton (Addgene plasmid # 109633 ; http://n2t.net/addgene:109633 ; RRID:Addgene_109633)
