[The description below was written by a language model from this plasmid's Addgene catalogue record and pLannotate feature annotations shown in this document.]
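Description:
actc1b-mKate2-rab39ba is a zebrafish expression plasmid assembled by multisite Gateway cloning that gives muscle-specific expression of the zebrafish small GTPase rab39ba fused at its N-terminus to the red fluorescent protein mKate2. The catalogue lists pDONR p2R-p3 as the backbone. However, both the depositor sequence and the sequencing result (about 9.6 kb, with matching feature order) show the architecture of a finished expression clone rather than an entry vector. They contain attB4, attB1, attB2 and attB3 sites in series on a pBluescript-like backbone carrying a high-copy ColE1/pUC origin, an M13 origin fragment and the AmpR β-lactamase gene, consistent with the recorded ampicillin selection in E. coli.

Between attB4 and attB1 lies roughly 4 kb of largely unannotated sequence. By position and by the construct name, this is presumably the actc1b (muscle actin) promoter, although the feature table does not label it, and the short "copia promoter" hit within it is probably spurious. The mKate2 coding sequence sits between attB1 and attB2, followed directly by the Rab open reading frame between attB2 and attB3, so the two are joined through the attB2 site. The annotation tool names the Rab ORF by its human homologue RAB39B, but the record identifies it as D. rerio rab39ba. An SV40 polyadenylation signal follows attB3. A fragment matching medaka tyrosinase upstream of attB4 may reflect Tol2 transposon-derived sequence typical of such destination vectors, but no transposon arms are annotated. The associated work concerns in vivo cell-biological screening of T-tubule formation, so the construct serves to visualise rab39ba localisation in live zebrafish muscle fibres.
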