Features (pLannotate 1.2.2; 21 found; start..end, strand, type, name):
      7..228     -  rep_origin     M13 ori (fragment) (sequence partly withheld): M13 bacteriophage origin of replication; arrow indicates direction of (+) strand synthesis
    228..515     +  CDS            tyr (fragment) (sequence partly withheld): TYRO_ORYLA - Also known as tyro. Experimental evidence at transcript level: Swiss-Prot protein existence level 2. This is a copper-containing oxidase that functions in the formation of pigments such as melanins and other polyphenolic compounds. From Oryzias latipes (Japanese rice fish) (Japanese killifish).
   1097..1117    +  protein_bind   attB4: mutant version of attB; core recombination site for the Gateway® BP reaction BP Clonase™
   2025..2041    -  promoter       copia promoter (fragment): strong promoter from the Drosophila transposable element copia (Sinclair et al., 1986)
   5093..5113    +  protein_bind   attB1: mutant version of attB; core recombination site for the Gateway® BP reaction BP Clonase™
   5123..5818    +  CDS            mKate2: mKate2 is a basic (constitutively fluorescent) red fluorescent protein published in 2009, derived from Entacmaea quadricolor. It is reported to be a rapidly-maturing monomer with moderate acid sensitivity.
   5820..5844    -  protein_bind   attB2: mutant version of attB; recombination site for the Gateway® BP reaction BP Clonase™
   5846..6481    +  CDS            RAB39B: RB39B_HUMAN - Experimental evidence at protein level: Swiss-Prot protein existence level 1. Small GTPases Rab involved in autophagy (PubMed:27103069). The small GTPases Rab are key regulators of intracellular membrane trafficking, from the formation of transport vesicles to their fusion with membranes. Rabs cycle between an inactive GDP-bound form and an active GTP-bound form that is able to recruit to membranes different sets of downstream effectors directly responsible for vesicle formation, movement, tethering and fusion (PubMed:27103069). May regulate the homeostasis of SNCA/alpha-synuclei
   6506..6526    -  protein_bind   attB3: mutant version of attB; core recombination site for the Gateway® BP reaction BP Clonase™
   6530..6550    +  CDS            lacZα (fragment): LacZα fragment of β-galactosidase; lacZ fragment
   6566..6700    -  polyA_signal   SV40 poly(A) signal: SV40 polyadenylation signal
   6723..6806    -  CDS            large T antigen (fragment): large T antigen from SV40 (simian virus 40)
   7372..7412    -  misc_feature   MCS (fragment): pBluescript multiple cloning site
   7425..7443    -  promoter       T3 promoter: promoter for bacteriophage T3 RNA polymerase
   7488..7504    -  protein_bind   lac operator: The lac repressor binds to the lac operator to inhibit transcription in E. coli. This inhibition can be relieved by adding lactose or isopropyl-β-D-thiogalactopyranoside (IPTG). lac repressor encoded by lacI
   7512..7542    -  promoter       lac promoter: promoter for the E. coli lac operon
   7557..7578    -  protein_bind   CAP binding site: CAP binding activates transcription in the presence of cAMP. E. coli catabolite activator protein
   7591..7683    -  CDS            lacI (fragment): lac repressor; lacI; The lac repressor binds to the lac operator to inhibit transcription in E. coli. This inhibition can be relieved by adding lactose or isopropyl-β-D-thiogalactopyranoside (IPTG).
   7866..8454    -  rep_origin     ori: high-copy-number ColE1/pMB1/pBR322/pUC origin of replication
   8625..9485    -  CDS            AmpR: β-lactamase; bla; confers resistance to ampicillin, carbenicillin, and related antibiotics
   9486..9590    -  promoter       AmpR promoter: bla
>Addgene plasmid #109633 | actc1b-mKate2-rab39ba | depositor full sequence | sequence record 206570 | Full Sequence
CCACCTAAATTGTAAGCGTTAATATTTTGTTAAAATTCGCGTTAAATTTTTGTTAAATCAGCTCATTTTT
TAACCAATAGGCCGAAATCGGCAAAATCCCTTATAAATCAAAAGAATAGACCGAGATAGGGT
[37 nt withheld, positions 133-169]
AAAGAACGTGGACTCCAACGTCAAAGG
[32 nt withheld, positions 197-228]
GCTGGCTAAGAACTCATCAGCCTCCCCGGTCCATCTACCCACGTACCAATGCACCAATTGGCCACAATGA
CGGCTACTACATGGTGCCATTCCTTCCTCTTTATAGGAATGGAGACTACCTCCTGTCCAACAAGGCTCTT
GGATACGAGTACGCCTACCTGTTGGACCCAGGTCATTGCACAACACCAGAAATGCCCTCTGATCTGCAAA
AGACGTGAATATCTGTTCAGACACCCATATCCACTCTGTTCCACACAGGTCAGAGGTTTGTCCAGGAGTT
CTTGACAGAGGTGTAAAAAGTACTCAAAAATTTTACTCAAGTGAAAGTACAAGTACTTAGGGAAAATTTT
ACTCAATTAAAAGTAAAAGTATCTGGCTAGAATCTTACTTGAGTAAAAGTAAAAAAGTACTCCATTAAAA
TTGTACTTGAGTATTAAGGAAGTAAAAGTAAAAGCAAGAAAGAAAACTAGAGATTCTTGTTTAAGCTTTT
AATCTCAAAAAACATTAAATGAAATGCATACAAGGTTTTATCCTGCTTTAGAACTGTTTGTATTTAATTA
TCAAACTATAAGACAGACAATCTAATGCCAGTACACGCTACTCAAAGTTGTAAAACCTCAGATTTAACTT
CAGTAGAAGCTGATTCTCAAAATTGTTAGTGTCAAGCCTAGCTCTTTTGGGGCTGAAAAGCAATCCTGCA
GTGCTGAAAAGCCTCTCACAGGCAGCCGATGCGGGAAGAGGTGTATTAGTCTTGATAGAGAGGCTGCAAA
TAGCAGGAAACGTGAGCAGAGACTCCCTGGTGTCTGAAACACAGGCCAGATGGGCCCTCGAGCAGGAAAC
AGCTATGACCATGATTACGCCAAGCTATCAACTTTGTATAGAAAAGTTGGCACGCGCAGATTCCGTGTGG
GCCTGGTAATATCTTACCATTTTAAGCTATTTTAAGATTAGGGAAAAAAATTAAATAAAACTACTTTAAA
ATTACTTTCCTTAAAAAGCAACATATTTATTTAGTTTTTGTTTAACTGGCTCAAGATTGTAATATTTTAC
TTTTACATGTTTTTTTTAAGTACCTAAATGTGTTCAAAAGTAAAGTATGTTATTGTTTTTTTTTTTTTAA
TGTTAGCTAAGCTTTAAATTGTAATATATTACTTTTAAAAGTGACTTTTTAAAAATGTAAATAAAAAAGT
AACTATAAATGTGTAATGCATGTTATTTCTGTGGGTTTTTTAATTTTCATCTCAACTGGGCTTACAATTT
TAACATAATAAAAATCAAATCAAATCAAATCAGGCCCTTATTTGTCACATACACTCTTGTATACTGAAAT
AAACTAAATGTTGAGAAAAATTTAAATACACCAAAATAACGCATACCTTTTTTGTAATTACCTAAGTAAA
ACATTTAGTTCCTTTTTTAAGTGACTCAAGATTGTAATCTATTAATTGTAAAAGATAAAACTAGTGATCA
ATCTGACGTGCTTCTATGCAGCCTGTGAGATTAATTGTGATGTTTAATTATTAAACAATTTAAATGGATC
AAACATTTCACATGTGCTTATTGTGTCCAACAAAACCAGCAGAAGCACTTAAAAATATTGCATGACAACA
TGAGTTTTTAATGTAAATTATATATACTTCCTAAACGAAGTTAATCATATTTTCTAAAATAATAATGTCA
TTGAAATATTTAAATAAATGATAANCTTTAGTTGATTCAACATAAAATTGAAAGCAATAAGGACTTTTTT
TTTTTTACAGCGGTGAAGCAAAAGCNTGNAAATAATCATATAAATATAATAAATAAATAAATAAAATAAT
GGTTCTTGGTGCAAATATGAACACTTTAAATAAATATAGAATAAATATGATCAATAAGTCATAACGACGT
GTTTTATGTTGATTATAATTTAAACATGTTTCTAACGCAAGTTTTAAAAACTGTTTTAAAGTATTATTTT
AAGTTATAAGATCAATTTGACTCAACATTTTGTAGTGAAAATATGTTGTGTAAAATTAATATAATATACA
CTATAAAAATGCAAGGTTCCACACAATTCATTCATGTTGTCCCAACACAAATCGATTAAGTTAACAAATA
TATGTGGATTGAACATAAAAAATTAAGTTGTCCCAATGAAATCTCAAGAATTGTGTTGTTTCAGCTCATT
TTAAATAAGTAGTTTTAACAAGTAAAAAATAACATATTTTTGAGTGTGTATATATATATATTTATATATT
ACAAAATATAATAATATAAAATGTAAAAGATATAAACCATGCTACATATATTTAAGAGCTATTTTGCACA
TTACTTTTTTGCAAGCCATTTGAGTGTTTTTTTACAAATATATATTAGCTAAATATACAATATCTTAAAT
ATACAATTAATCAGACATGCAAAAAATGCATTTAACCTACATAAAAATACATGATCAACATATGTTTTAT
GCTGATTACAACTAAATCAAACGTAATGAAATTAATTTATAAAAGCGATTTAAATATGTCAATATTTTAA
GTTAAAATCACTTGAAACCTACTATAAATGAACTTAAATTTAAAAAATCTCCTTTAATTCCAATGCAGCA
CTGTTGTTTTTTCAGCTGAGGACCCCCGGTGCAGATGGTTGGCCCCCGGCCCGCTATTCTAAGGAAGCCT
TTCTTAATTTTAGGGCGGCGCTGCATGCGCTCAGATCAGATTCACGGGTGGAGAGGGTTATTTTCTCTTT
TTTATTTTTTCTTGCCTGCTCATATTTGGGCCTGTGTGAACCCCAGGCTCCGCCTCGGCCCCCAGGAGCC
GCTCTTATTTAAAGGGGATCCTCGCCTTCAGTCTTCGTCCCAGTGGAAGCATCAGTCTTGTGATAACAAC
TTGGTGAGTCCTACAGACCAGCGCTCGACTCTAGGCTTTAAATGCATTGATTTCTCTGGATTAGCTACCG
GGAGAGTTTTAACTTTGCTTATTAGTCTTGTGCTTGAACTGCTAGGTTTAAAGAGGGTTTTCTCTAATGC
ATGCATGAAGCGACAGCTGAAAACCAGAAATAGAGCGTTTGTCCTCCTGTTAAACTCTAGCCTTTCTTTG
GCATTTGTCAGTCCGAGTCTTCAGCTGCCGGCAGGAGATTGGGTTTCAGTAACACTTGCTGAGCACAAAC
TACACGTGCTTCCTTCAGATTTAATTCATTATTAATCATTCTAGATTTAAATGATCTTCTTACTCATTGC
TGATTATTTTAGCCTTGCGGAGCAGATTAAATGAGCACGTGTTTATTAAGATTGATTTAAATATAATTAA
TATTTCACCACTGTAGTTTTAAAATTGCCTTCTAAGTCATGGTTGATTTTTAATAGGTATCGGCTCTAAT
TAGATTACTATTTTGGTTTTTAAATGTTATTTCTATTTCATTTGTAGGCTCGTTTTTAATGTGATTTTAT
TAGATTCTAGTTTTAAAATCATCTTTTAGCCTTACTGAGCAGACTGAATGAACATGTTTCATTAAGATTA
ACTTCATTATAGTTAATTATTTAATCATTCTAGTGGATTATAAATCAGCTCTATTTAAATTGATTGTCGT
GTTTATTTCTATTTGATTTTTGATTATTTTTTAAGGTCGTTTTTATGTGATTTTTCCCCGATTCTAATTT
TAAACTAATTGTTTGATTTTTATATGATTCGACTCTTTTTAAATGAATTGTTTTGCTTTTTTTATTGAGC
ATATATATATATTATACAATTTCAATCAACAATTGTTGTGCTTTTTAAATGTTGTTTCTATTTCATTTCT
AGGGTCGATTTTATTCGATTCTAGTTTTAAAATCGTGATTTCTAACTCCTAACCTTACTGAGCAGACTGA
ATGAACATGTTTCATCAAGATTAACTTCATTATAGTTAATTATTGAATCGGGCTAGTGGTTTATAAATCA
GCTCTATTATAAATTAATTGTCATCATTATTTCTATTTAATTTTTATTATTTTTTTAGGATTATTTTTAA
GGGATTTTTTTCACGTTCTAGTTTTAAACTCAATGCTCATTACTGCTCACCCTTGCTGAGCAGTCTTTCG
TTAAGATTAAATTAATTAATAACCCATTCTAGTTTTAAAACAGTGTCTTAAGGCATAGCTGATATTTTAC
AAGTTTACTATTTAATATATCTCCATTTCTTTTTTTAGGGTCGATTTCATCTGATTTGATTAATTTTTAT
TATCTTCACTAAGCTTTTTGTTCTAGGTTTTATTCTCAGTATTATTACTGTTATATTTGAACTGAATTTC
TCCTCATAGTTTATTCATTTTATTTATTTATTTTTTGTTTATTCGCTATTTTGTATTTTAGTTTTTAATT
AGAAATTTTATTAGAATCGTTTTGAACTAGTTTTTATGCACTCTAACATTAATATTAAATCATAACTATT
ATTTTTATTATAATTTATTTGTGTTTATCTTTTTGTGTAGCTTTCATGTGTTTTTATTTTAGTTTTATTA
TGTTTGCATTGAATTTTTTGGACTAGTTTATATAACGATATACAGAAAAGCCATGACAACAAATGTTTTT
ATAATACCTATTAAGTATAAGCTAATCAGATTTCCACTATTCTGTTCAAAGTTAACATTATTAGCCATTC
TGATGGATCATTTGACATTTGTCATATGTCTTTATGAACACTGCTCTTTCAGATGCCACTTTTAAAGCTG
TTTTTTACAGTAAATGAACGTTTATTATTATGACATTATTTCCTAAGGCCTCTAGAGTACAGCAGGATGT
GGCGTGTGCATTACTGTGTAATTATGCTGACTGTAAATGTGCATTTATAGACTGTCAGCATGTCTGACTG
TGCGCTGTTGTGATTTGTCCTGCACAGACCAAGGCAAGTTTGTACAAAAAAGCAGGCTGCCACCATGGTG
AGCGAGCTGATTAAGGAGAACATGCACATGAAGCTGTACATGGAGGGCACCGTGAACAACCACCACTTCA
AGTGCACATCCGAGGGCGAAGGCAAGCCCTACGAGGGCACCCAGACCATGAGAATCAAGGCGGTCGAGGG
CGGCCCTCTCCCCTTCGCCTTCGACATCCTGGCTACCAGCTTCATGTACGGCAGCAAAACCTTCATCAAC
CACACCCAGGGCATCCCCGACTTCTTTAAGCAGTCCTTCCCCGAGGGCTTCACATGGGAGAGAGTCACCA
CATACGAAGACGGGGGCGTGCTGACCGCTACCCAGGACACCAGCCTCCAGGACGGCTGCCTCATCTACAA
CGTCAAGATCAGAGGGGTGAACTTCCCATCCAACGGCCCTGTGATGCAGAAGAAAACACTCGGCTGGGAG
GCCTCCACCGAGACCCTGTACCCCGCTGACGGCGGCCTGGAAGGCAGAGCCGACATGGCCCTGAAGCTCG
TGGGCGGGGGCCACCTGATCTGCAACTTGAAGACCACATACAGATCCAAGAAACCCGCTAAGAACCTCAA
GATGCCCGGCGTCTACTATGTGGACAGAAGACTGGAAAGAATCAAGGAGGCCGACAAAGAGACCTACGTC
GAGCAGCACGAGGTGGCTGTGGCCAGATACTGCGACCTCCCTAGCAAACTGGGGCACAGAGACCCAGCTT
TCTTGTACAAAGTGGTGGAAGCTATATGGCTGTACCAGTTCAGACTGATTGTCATTGGCGACTCGACAGT
GGGGAAGTCTTGTTTGATCAGACGCTTCACAGAAGGACGTTTTGCACAGGTGTCTGACCCGACTGTTGGC
GTGGATTTCTTCTCCCGGCTGGTGGAGATTGAACCTGGCAAGCGCATCAAGCTTCAGATCTGGGACACAG
CAGGCCAGGAGAGGTTCAGATCTATCACAAGGGCTTATTATCGCAATTCAGTGGGTGGCCTTTTGCTTTT
CGACATCACCAACCGGCGCTCCTTCCAGAATGTGCACGAGTGGCTGGAGGAGGCGCGCAGTCACGTACAG
CCGCACAGCATTGTCTTCATCCTGGTGGGACACAAGTGCGACCTGGAGCAGCAGAGGCAGGTCAGCCAGC
AGGAGGCCGAAAAGCTGGCAGCCGCTTACGGCATGCGCTACGTGGAGACCTCTGCCCGCGACGCCATAAA
CGTGGAGAAGGCCTTCACCGAGCTCACACGCGACATCTTCGAGCTGGTCAAATGTGGGGATATTACCATT
CAGGAGGGCTGGGAGGGGGTCAAGAGCGGCTTCGTGCCCAATGTGGTGCATTCGTCCGAGGAGGTGACCA
AGAGTGACCGCCGCTGCCTCTGTTGATCACCAGACTCTCGTTTCACCCAACTTTATTATACATAGTTGAT
AATTCACTGGCCGTCGTTTTACGGTACCATCGATGATGATCCAGACATGATAAGATACATTGATGAGTTT
GGACAAACCACAACTAGAATGCAGTGAAAAAAATGCTTTATTTGTGAAATTTGTGATGCTATTGCTTTAT
TTGTAACCATTATAAGCTGCAATAAACAAGTTAACAACAACAATTGCATTCATTTTATGTTTCAGGTTCA
GGGGGAGGTGTGGGAGGTTTTTTAAAGCAAGTAAAACCTCTACAAATGTGGTATGGCTGATTATGATCCT
CTAGATCAGATCTGCGAAGATACGGCCACGGGTGCTCTTGATCCTGTGGCTGATTTTGGACTGTGCTGCT
CGCAGCTGCTGATGAATCACATACTTCCTCCATTTTCTTCCACTGATTGACTGTTATAATTTCCCTAATT
TCCAGGTCAAGGTGCTGTGCATTGTGGTAATAGATGTGACATGACGTCACTTCCAAAGGACCAATGAACA
TGTCTGACCAATTTCATATAATGTGAAAACGATTTTCATAGGCAGAATAAATAACATTTAAATTAAACTG
GGCATCAGCGCAATTCAATTGGTTTGGTAATAGCAAGGGAAAATAGAATGAAGTGATCTCCAAAAAATAA
GTACTTTTTGACTGTAAATAAAATTGTAAGGAGTAAAAAGTACTTTTTTTTCTAAAAAAATGTAATTAAG
TAAAAGTAAAAGTATTGATTTTTAATTGTACTCAAGTAAAGTAAAAATCCCCAAAAATAATACTTAAGTA
CAGTAATCAAGTAAAATTACTCAAGTACTTTACACCTCTGGTTCTTGACCCCCTACCTTCAGCAAGCCCA
GCAGATCCACTAGTTCTAGAGCGGCCGCCACCGCGGTGGAGCTCCAGCTTTTGTTCCCTTTAGTGAGGGT
TAATTGCGCGCTTGGCGTAATCATGGTCATAGCTGTTTCCTGTGTGAAATTGTTATCCGCTCACAATTCC
ACACAACATACGAGCCGGAAGCATAAAGTGTAAAGCCTGGGGTGCCTAATGAGTGAGCTAACTCACATTA
ATTGCGTTGCGCTCACTGCCCGCTTTCCAGTCGGGAAACCTGTCGTGCCAGCTGCATTAATGAATCGGCC
AACGCGCGGGGAGAGGCGGTTTGCGTATTGGGCGCTCTTCCGCTTCCTCGCTCACTGACTCGCTGCGCTC
GGTCGTTCGGCTGCGGCGAGCGGTATCAGCTCACTCAAAGGCGGTAATACGGTTATCCACAGAATCAGGG
GATAACGCAGGAAAGAACATGTGAGCAAAAGGCCAGCAAAAGGCCAGGAACCGTAAAAAGGCCGCGTTGC
TGGCGTTTTTCCATAGGCTCCGCCCCCCTGACGAGCATCACAAAAATCGACGCTCAAGTCAGAGGTGGCG
AAACCCGACAGGACTATAAAGATACCAGGCGTTTCCCCCTGGAAGCTCCCTCGTGCGCTCTCCTGTTCCG
ACCCTGCCGCTTACCGGATACCTGTCCGCCTTTCTCCCTTCGGGAAGCGTGGCGCTTTCTCATAGCTCAC
GCTGTAGGTATCTCAGTTCGGTGTAGGTCGTTCGCTCCAAGCTGGGCTGTGTGCACGAACCCCCCGTTCA
GCCCGACCGCTGCGCCTTATCCGGTAACTATCGTCTTGAGTCCAACCCGGTAAGACACGACTTATCGCCA
CTGGCAGCAGCCACTGGTAACAGGATTAGCAGAGCGAGGTATGTAGGCGGTGCTACAGAGTTCTTGAAGT
GGTGGCCTAACTACGGCTACACTAGAAGGACAGTATTTGGTATCTGCGCTCTGCTGAAGCCAGTTACCTT
CGGAAAAAGAGTTGGTAGCTCTTGATCCGGCAAACAAACCACCGCTGGTAGCGGTGGTTTTTTTGTTTGC
AAGCAGCAGATTACGCGCAGAAAAAAAGGATCTCAAGAAGATCCTTTGATCTTTTCTACGGGGTCTGACG
CTCAGTGGAACGAAAACTCACGTTAAGGGATTTTGGTCATGAGATTATCAAAAAGGATCTTCACCTAGAT
CCTTTTAAATTAAAAATGAAGTTTTAAATCAATCTAAAGTATATATGAGTAAACTTGGTCTGACAGTTAC
CAATGCTTAATCAGTGAGGCACCTATCTCAGCGATCTGTCTATTTCGTTCATCCATAGTTGCCTGACTCC
CCGTCGTGTAGATAACTACGATACGGGAGGGCTTACCATCTGGCCCCAGTGCTGCAATGATACCGCGAGA
CCCACGCTCACCGGCTCCAGATTTATCAGCAATAAACCAGCCAGCCGGAAGGGCCGAGCGCAGAAGTGGT
CCTGCAACTTTATCCGCCTCCATCCAGTCTATTAATTGTTGCCGGGAAGCTAGAGTAAGTAGTTCGCCAG
TTAATAGTTTGCGCAACGTTGTTGCCATTGCTACAGGCATCGTGGTGTCACGCTCGTCGTTTGGTATGGC
TTCATTCAGCTCCGGTTCCCAACGATCAAGGCGAGTTACATGATCCCCCATGTTGTGCAAAAAAGCGGTT
AGCTCCTTCGGTCCTCCGATCGTTGTCAGAAGTAAGTTGGCCGCAGTGTTATCACTCATGGTTATGGCAG
CACTGCATAATTCTCTTACTGTCATGCCATCCGTAAGATGCTTTTCTGTGACTGGTGAGTACTCAACCAA
GTCATTCTGAGAATAGTGTATGCGGCGACCGAGTTGCTCTTGCCCGGCGTCAATACGGGATAATACCGCG
CCACATAGCAGAACTTTAAAAGTGCTCATCATTGGAAAACGTTCTTCGGGGCGAAAACTCTCAAGGATCT
TACCGCTGTTGAGATCCAGTTCGATGTAACCCACTCGTGCACCCAACTGATCTTCAGCATCTTTTACTTT
CACCAGCGTTTCTGGGTGAGCAAAAACAGGAAGGCAAAATGCCGCAAAAAAGGGAATAAGGGCGACACGG
AAATGTTGAATACTCATACTCTTCCTTTTTCAATATTATTGAAGCATTTATCAGGGTTATTGTCTCATGA
GCGGATACATATTTGAATGTATTTAGAAAAATAAACAAATAGGGGTTCCGCGCACATTTCCCCGAAAAGT
G
