Features (pLannotate 1.2.2; 21 found; start..end, strand, type, name):
      2..22      +  protein_bind   attB1: mutant version of attB; core recombination site for the Gateway® BP reaction BP Clonase™
     32..727     +  CDS            mKate2: mKate2 is a basic (constitutively fluorescent) red fluorescent protein published in 2009, derived from Entacmaea quadricolor. It is reported to be a rapidly-maturing monomer with moderate acid sensitivity.
    729..753     -  protein_bind   attB2: mutant version of attB; recombination site for the Gateway® BP reaction BP Clonase™
    755..1390    +  CDS            RAB39B: RB39B_HUMAN - Experimental evidence at protein level: Swiss-Prot protein existence level 1. Small GTPases Rab involved in autophagy (PubMed:27103069). The small GTPases Rab are key regulators of intracellular membrane trafficking, from the formation of transport vesicles to their fusion with membranes. Rabs cycle between an inactive GDP-bound form and an active GTP-bound form that is able to recruit to membranes different sets of downstream effectors directly responsible for vesicle formation, movement, tethering and fusion (PubMed:27103069). May regulate the homeostasis of SNCA/alpha-synuclei
   1415..1435    -  protein_bind   attB3: mutant version of attB; core recombination site for the Gateway® BP reaction BP Clonase™
   1439..1459    +  CDS            lacZα (fragment): LacZα fragment of β-galactosidase; lacZ fragment
   1475..1609    -  polyA_signal   SV40 poly(A) signal: SV40 polyadenylation signal
   1632..1715    -  CDS            large T antigen (fragment): large T antigen from SV40 (simian virus 40)
   2281..2321    -  misc_feature   MCS (fragment): pBluescript multiple cloning site
   2334..2352    -  promoter       T3 promoter: promoter for bacteriophage T3 RNA polymerase
   2397..2413    -  protein_bind   lac operator: The lac repressor binds to the lac operator to inhibit transcription in E. coli. This inhibition can be relieved by adding lactose or isopropyl-β-D-thiogalactopyranoside (IPTG). lac repressor encoded by lacI
   2421..2451    -  promoter       lac promoter: promoter for the E. coli lac operon
   2466..2487    -  protein_bind   CAP binding site: CAP binding activates transcription in the presence of cAMP. E. coli catabolite activator protein
   2500..2592    -  CDS            lacI (fragment): lac repressor; lacI; The lac repressor binds to the lac operator to inhibit transcription in E. coli. This inhibition can be relieved by adding lactose or isopropyl-β-D-thiogalactopyranoside (IPTG).
   2775..3363    -  rep_origin     ori: high-copy-number ColE1/pMB1/pBR322/pUC origin of replication
   3534..4394    -  CDS            AmpR: β-lactamase; bla; confers resistance to ampicillin, carbenicillin, and related antibiotics
   4395..4499    -  promoter       AmpR promoter: bla
   4525..4746    -  rep_origin     M13 ori (fragment) (sequence partly withheld): M13 bacteriophage origin of replication; arrow indicates direction of (+) strand synthesis
   4746..5033    +  CDS            tyr (fragment) (sequence partly withheld): TYRO_ORYLA - Also known as tyro. Experimental evidence at transcript level: Swiss-Prot protein existence level 2. This is a copper-containing oxidase that functions in the formation of pigments such as melanins and other polyphenolic compounds. From Oryzias latipes (Japanese rice fish) (Japanese killifish).
   5615..5635    +  protein_bind   attB4: mutant version of attB; core recombination site for the Gateway® BP reaction BP Clonase™
   6536..6552    -  promoter       copia promoter (fragment): strong promoter from the Drosophila transposable element copia (Sinclair et al., 1986)
>Addgene plasmid #109633 | actc1b-mKate2-rab39ba | addgene full sequence | sequence record 221239 | Addgene NGS Result
GCAAGTTTGTACAAAAAAGCAGGCTGCCACCATGGTGAGCGAGCTGATTAAGGAGAACATGCACATGAAG
CTGTACATGGAGGGCACCGTGAACAACCACCACTTCAAGTGCACATCCGAGGGCGAAGGCAAGCCCTACG
AGGGCACCCAGACCATGAGAATCAAGGCGGTCGAGGGCGGCCCTCTCCCCTTCGCCTTCGACATCCTGGC
TACCAGCTTCATGTACGGCAGCAAAACCTTCATCAACCACACCCAGGGCATCCCCGACTTCTTTAAGCAG
TCCTTCCCCGAGGGCTTCACATGGGAGAGAGTCACCACATACGAAGACGGGGGCGTGCTGACCGCTACCC
AGGACACCAGCCTCCAGGACGGCTGCCTCATCTACAACGTCAAGATCAGAGGGGTGAACTTCCCATCCAA
CGGCCCTGTGATGCAGAAGAAAACACTCGGCTGGGAGGCCTCCACCGAGACCCTGTACCCCGCTGACGGC
GGCCTGGAAGGCAGAGCCGACATGGCCCTGAAGCTCGTGGGCGGGGGCCACCTGATCTGCAACTTGAAGA
CCACATACAGATCCAAGAAACCCGCTAAGAACCTCAAGATGCCCGGCGTCTACTATGTGGACAGAAGACT
GGAAAGAATCAAGGAGGCCGACAAAGAGACCTACGTCGAGCAGCACGAGGTGGCTGTGGCCAGATACTGC
GACCTCCCTAGCAAACTGGGGCACAGAGACCCAGCTTTCTTGTACAAAGTGGTGGAAGCTATATGGCTGT
ACCAGTTCAGACTGATTGTCATTGGCGACTCGACAGTGGGGAAGTCTTGTTTGATCAGACGCTTCACAGA
AGGACGTTTTGCACAGGTGTCTGACCCGACTGTTGGCGTGGATTTCTTCTCCCGGCTGGTGGAGATTGAA
CCTGGCAAGCGCATCAAGCTTCAGATCTGGGACACAGCAGGCCAGGAGAGGTTCAGATCTATCACAAGGG
CTTATTATCGCAATTCAGTGGGTGGCCTTTTGCTTTTCGACATCACCAACCGGCGCTCCTTCCAGAATGT
GCACGAGTGGCTGGAGGAGGCGCGCAGTCACGTACAGCCGCACAGCATTGTCTTCATCCTGGTGGGACAC
AAGTGCGACCTGGAGCAGCAGAGGCAGGTCAGCCAGCAGGAGGCCGAAAAGCTGGCAGCCGCTTACGGCA
TGCGCTACGTGGAGACCTCTGCCCGCGACGCCATAAACGTGGAGAAGGCCTTCACCGAGCTCACACGCGA
CATCTTCGAGCTGGTCAAATGTGGGGATATTACCATTCAGGAGGGCTGGGAGGGGGTCAAGAGCGGCTTC
GTGCCCAATGTGGTGCATTCGTCCGAGGAGGTGACCAAGAGTGACCGCCGCTGCCTCTGTTGATCACCAG
ACTCTCGTTTCACCCAACTTTATTATACATAGTTGATAATTCACTGGCCGTCGTTTTACGGTACCATCGA
TGATGATCCAGACATGATAAGATACATTGATGAGTTTGGACAAACCACAACTAGAATGCAGTGAAAAAAA
TGCTTTATTTGTGAAATTTGTGATGCTATTGCTTTATTTGTAACCATTATAAGCTGCAATAAACAAGTTA
ACAACAACAATTGCATTCATTTTATGTTTCAGGTTCAGGGGGAGGTGTGGGAGGTTTTTTAAAGCAAGTA
AAACCTCTACAAATGTGGTATGGCTGATTATGATCCTCTAGATCAGATCTGCGAAGATACGGCCACGGGT
GCTCTTGATCCTGTGGCTGATTTTGGACTGTGCTGCTCGCAGCTGCTGATGAATCACATACTTCCTCCAT
TTTCTTCCACTGATTGACTGTTATAATTTCCCTAATTTCCAGGTCAAGGTGCTGTGCATTGTGGTAATAG
ATGTGACATGACGTCACTTCCAAAGGACCAATGAACATGTCTGACCAATTTCATATAATGTGAAAACGAT
TTTCATAGGCAGAATAAATAACATTTAAATTAAACTGGGCATCAGCGCAATTCAATTGGTTTGGTAATAG
CAAGGGAAAATAGAATGAAGTGATCTCCAAAAAATAAGTACTTTTTGACTGTAAATAAAATTGTAAGGAG
TAAAAAGTACTTTTTTTTCTAAAAAAATGTAATTAAGTAAAAGTAAAAGTATTGATTTTTAATTGTACTC
AAGTAAAGTAAAAATCCCCAAAAATAATACTTAAGTACAGTAATCAAGTAAAATTACTCAAGTACTTTAC
ACCTCTGGTTCTTGACCCCCTACCTTCAGCAAGCCCAGCAGATCCACTAGTTCTAGAGCGGCCGCCACCG
CGGTGGAGCTCCAGCTTTTGTTCCCTTTAGTGAGGGTTAATTGCGCGCTTGGCGTAATCATGGTCATAGC
TGTTTCCTGTGTGAAATTGTTATCCGCTCACAATTCCACACAACATACGAGCCGGAAGCATAAAGTGTAA
AGCCTGGGGTGCCTAATGAGTGAGCTAACTCACATTAATTGCGTTGCGCTCACTGCCCGCTTTCCAGTCG
GGAAACCTGTCGTGCCAGCTGCATTAATGAATCGGCCAACGCGCGGGGAGAGGCGGTTTGCGTATTGGGC
GCTCTTCCGCTTCCTCGCTCACTGACTCGCTGCGCTCGGTCGTTCGGCTGCGGCGAGCGGTATCAGCTCA
CTCAAAGGCGGTAATACGGTTATCCACAGAATCAGGGGATAACGCAGGAAAGAACATGTGAGCAAAAGGC
CAGCAAAAGGCCAGGAACCGTAAAAAGGCCGCGTTGCTGGCGTTTTTCCATAGGCTCCGCCCCCCTGACG
AGCATCACAAAAATCGACGCTCAAGTCAGAGGTGGCGAAACCCGACAGGACTATAAAGATACCAGGCGTT
TCCCCCTGGAAGCTCCCTCGTGCGCTCTCCTGTTCCGACCCTGCCGCTTACCGGATACCTGTCCGCCTTT
CTCCCTTCGGGAAGCGTGGCGCTTTCTCATAGCTCACGCTGTAGGTATCTCAGTTCGGTGTAGGTCGTTC
GCTCCAAGCTGGGCTGTGTGCACGAACCCCCCGTTCAGCCCGACCGCTGCGCCTTATCCGGTAACTATCG
TCTTGAGTCCAACCCGGTAAGACACGACTTATCGCCACTGGCAGCAGCCACTGGTAACAGGATTAGCAGA
GCGAGGTATGTAGGCGGTGCTACAGAGTTCTTGAAGTGGTGGCCTAACTACGGCTACACTAGAAGAACAG
TATTTGGTATCTGCGCTCTGCTGAAGCCAGTTACCTTCGGAAAAAGAGTTGGTAGCTCTTGATCCGGCAA
ACAAACCACCGCTGGTAGCGGTGGTTTTTTTGTTTGCAAGCAGCAGATTACGCGCAGAAAAAAAGGATCT
CAAGAAGATCCTTTGATCTTTTCTACGGGGTCTGACGCTCAGTGGAACGAAAACTCACGTTAAGGCATTT
TGGTCATGAGATTATCAAAAAGGATCTTCACCTAGATCCTTTTAAATTAAAAATGAAGTTTTAAATCAAT
CTAAAGTATATATGAGTAAACTTGGTCTGACAGTTACCAATGCTTAATCAGTGAGGCACCTATCTCAGCG
ATCTGTCTATTTCGTTCATCCATAGTTGCCTGACTCCCCGTCGTGTAGATAACTACGATACGGGAGGGCT
TACCATCTGGCCCCAGTGCTGCAATGATACCGCGAGACCCACGCTCACCGGCTCCAGATTTATCAGCAAT
AAACCAGCCAGCCGGAAGGGCCGAGCGCAGAAGTGGTCCTGCAACTTTATCCGCCTCCATCCAGTCTATT
AATTGTTGCCGGGAAGCTAGAGTAAGTAGTTCGCCAGTTAATAGTTTGCGCAACGTTGTTGCCATTGCTA
CAGGCATCGTGGTGTCACGCTCGTCGTTTGGTATGGCTTCATTCAGCTCCGGTTCCCAACGATCAAGGCG
AGTTACATGATCCCCCATGTTGTGCAAAAAAGCGGTTAGCTCCTTCGGTCCTCCGATCGTTGTCAGAAGT
AAGTTGGCCGCAGTGTTATCACTCATGGTTATGGCAGCACTGCATAATTCTCTTACTGTCATGCCATCCG
TAAGATGCTTTTCTGTGACTGGTGAGTACTCAACCAAGTCATTCTGAGAATAGTGTATGCGGCGACCGAG
TTGCTCTTGCCCGGCGTCAATACGGGATAATACCGCGCCACATAGCAGAACTTTAAAAGTGCTCATCATT
GGAAAACGTTCTTCGGGGCGAAAACTCTCAAGGATCTTACCGCTGTTGAGATCCAGTTCGATGTAACCCA
CTCGTGCACCCAACTGATCTTCAGCATCTTTTACTTTCACCAGCGTTTCTGGGTGAGCAAAAACAGGAAG
GCAAAATGCCGCAAAAAAGGGAATAAGGGCGACACGGAAATGTTGAATACTCATACTCTTCCTTTTTCAA
TATTATTGAAGCATTTATCAGGGTTATTGTCTCATGAGCGGATACATATTTGAATGTATTTAGAAAAATA
AACAAATAGGGGTTCCGCGCACATTTCCCCGAAAAGTGCCACCTAAATTGTAAGCGTTAATATTTTGTTA
AAATTCGCGTTAAATTTTTGTTAAATCAGCTCATTTTTTAACCAATAGGCCGAAATCGGCAAAATCCCTT
ATAAATCAAAAGAATAGACCGAGATAGGGT
[37 nt withheld, positions 4651-4687]
AAAGAACGTGGACTCCAACGTCAAAGG
[32 nt withheld, positions 4715-4746]
GCTGGCTAAGAACTCATCAGCCTCCCCGGTCCATCTACCCACGTACCAATGCACCAATTGGCCACAATGA
CGGCTACTACATGGTGCCATTCCTTCCTCTTTATAGGAATGGAGACTACCTCCTGTCCAACAATGCTCTT
GGATACGAGTACGCCTACCTGTTGGACCCAGGTCATTGCACAACACCAGAAATGCCCTCTGATCTGCAAA
AGACGTGAATATCTGTTCAGACACCCATATCCACTCTGTTCCACACAGGTCAGAGGTTTGTCCAGGAGTT
CTTGACAGAGGTGTAAAAAGTACTCAAAAATTTTACTCAAGTGAAAGTACAAGTACTTAGGGAAAATTTT
ACTCAATTAAAAGTAAAAGTATCTGGCTAGAATCTTACTTGAGTAAAAGTAAAAAAGTACTCCATTAAAA
TTGTACTTGAGTATTAAGGAAGTAAAAGTAAAAGCAAGAAAGAAAACTAGAGATTCTTGTTTAAGCTTTT
AATCTCAAAAAACATTAAATGAAATGCATACAAGGTTTTATCCTGCTTTAGAACTGTTTGTATTTAATTA
TCAAACTATAAGACAGACAATCTAATGCCAGTACACGCTACTCAAAGTTGTAAAACCTCAGATTTAACTT
CAGTAGAAGCTGATTCTCAAAATTGTTAGTGTCAAGCCTAGCTCTTTTGGGGCTGAAAAGCAATCCTGCA
GTGCTGAAAAGCCTCTCACAGGCAGCCGATGCGGGAAGAGGTGTATTAGTCTTGATAGAGAGGCTGCAAA
TAGCAGGAAACGTGAGCAGAGACTCCCTGGTGTCTGAAACACAGGCCAGATGGGCCCTCGAGCAGGAAAC
AGCTATGACCATGATTACGCCAAGCTATCAACTTTGTATAGAAAAGTTGGCACGCGCAGATTCCGTGTGG
GCCTGGTAATATCTTACCATTTTAAGCTATTTTAAGATTAGGGAAAAAAATTAAATAAAACTACTTTAAA
ATTACTTTCCTTAAAAAGCAACATATTTATTTAGTTTTTGTTTAACTGACTCAAGATTGTAATATTTTAC
TTTTACATGTTTTTTTAAGTACCTAAATGTGTTCAAAAGTAAAGTATGTTATTGTTTTTTTTTTTTAATG
TTAGCTAAGCTTTAAATTGTAATATATTACTTTTAAAAGTGACTTTTTAAAAATGTAAATAAAAAAGTAA
CTATAAATGTGTAATGCATGTTATTTCTGTGGGTTTTTAATTTTCATCTCAACTGGGCTTACAATTTTAA
CATAATAAAAATCAAATCAAATCAAATCAGGCCCTTATTTGTCACATACACTCTTGTATACTGAAATAAA
CTAAATGTTGAGAAAAATTTAAATACACCAAAATAACGCATACCTTTTTTGTAATTACCTAAGTAAAACA
TTTAGTTCCTTTTTTAAGTGACTCAAGATTGTAATCTATTAATTGTAAAAGATAAAACTAGTGATCAATC
TGACGTGCTTCTATGCAGCCTGTGAGATTAATTGTGATGTTTAATTATTAAACAATTTAAATGGATCAAA
CATTTCACATGTGCTTATTGTGTCCAACAAAACCAGCAGAAGCACTTAAAAATATTGCATGACAACATGA
GTTTTTAATGTAAATTATATATACTTCCTAAACGAAGTTAATCATATTTCTAAAATAATAATGTCATTGA
AATATTTAAATAAATGATAAGCTTTAGTTGATTCAACATAAAATTGAAAGCAATAAGGACTTTTTTTTTT
TACAGCGGTGAAGCAAAAGCATGTAATAATCATATAATATAATAAATAAATAAATAAATAATGGCTCTTG
GTGCAAATATGAACACTTTAAATAAATATAGAATAAATATGATCAATAAGTCATAACGATGTGTTTTATG
TTGATTATAATTTAAACATGTTTCTAACGCAAGTTTTAAAAACTGTTTTAAAGTATTATTTTAAGTTATA
AGATCAATTTGACTCAACATTTTGTAGTGAAAATATGTTGTGTAAAATTAATATAATATACACTATAAAA
ATGCAGGGTTCCACACAATACATTAATGTTGTCCCAACACAAATCGATTAAGTTAACAAATATATGTGGA
TTGAACATAAAAAATTAAGTTGTCCCAATGAAATCTCAAGAATTGTGTTGTTTCAGCTCATTTTAAATAA
GTAGTTTTAACAAGTAAAAAATAACATATTTTTGAGTGTGTATATATATATATTACAAAATATAATAATA
TAAAATGTAAAAGATATAAACCATGCTACATATATTTAAGAGCTATTTTGCACATTACTTTTTTGCAAGC
CATTTTAGTGTTTTTTTTACAAATATATATTAGCTAAATATACAATATCTTAAATATACAATTAATCAGA
CATGCAATTAATGCATTTAACCTACATAAAAATACATGATCAACATATGTTTTATGCTGATTACAACTAA
ATCAAACGTAATGAAATTAATTTATAAAAGCGATTTAAATATGTCAATATTTTAAGTTAAAATCACTTGA
AACCTACTATAAATGAACTTAAATTAAAAAAATCTCCTTTAATTCCAATGCAACAGTGTTGTTTTTTCAG
CTGAGGACCCCCGGTGCAGATGGTTGGCCCCCGGCCCGCTATTCTAAGGAAGCCTTTCTTAATTTTAGGG
CGGCGCTGCATGCGCTCAGATCAGATTCACGGGTGGAGAGGGTTATTTTCTCTTTTTTATTTTTTCTTGC
CTGCTCATATTTGGGCCTGTGTGAACCCCAGGCTCCGCCTCGGCCCCCAGGAGCCGCTCTTATTTAAAGG
GGATCCTCGCCTTCAGTCTTCGTCCCAGTGGAAGCATCAGTCTTGTGATAACAACTTGGTGAGTCCTACA
GACCAGCGCTCGACTCTAGGCTTTAAATGCATTGATTTCTCTGGATTAGCTACCGGGAGAGTTTTAACTT
TGCTTATTAGTCTTGTGCTCGAACTGCTAGGTTTAAAGAGTGTTTTCTCTAATGCATGCATGAAGCGACA
GCTGAAAACCAGAAATAGAGCGTTTGTCCTCCTGTTAAACTCTAGCCTTTCTTTGGCATTTGTCAGTCCG
AGTCTTCAGCTGCCGGCAGGAGATTGGGTTTCAGTAACACTTGCTGAGCACAAACTACACGTGCTTTCTT
CAGATTTAATTCATTATTAATCATTCTAGATTTAAATGATGTTCTTACTCATTGCTGATTATTTTAGCCT
TGCGGAGCAGATTAAATGAGCACGTGTTTCATTAAGATTGATTTAAATATAATTAATATTTCACCACTGT
AGTTTTAAAATTGCCTTCTAAGTCATGGTTGATTTTTAATAGGTATCGGCTCTAATTAGATTACTATTTT
GGTTTTTAAATGTTATTTCTATTTCATTTGTAGGCTCGTTTTTAATGTGATTTTATTAGATTCTAGTTTT
AAAATCATCTCTTAGCCTTAATGAGCAGACTGAATGAACATGTTTCATTAAGATTAACTTCATTATAATG
AATTATTTAATCATTCTAGTGGGTTATAAATCAGCTCTATTTAAATTAATTGTCGTGTTTATTTCTATTT
AATTTTTGATTATTTTTTCAGGGTCGTTTTTATGTGATTTTTTCCCGTTTCTAATTTTAAACTAATTGTT
TGATTTTTATATGATTCGACTCTTTTTAAATGAATTGTTTTGCTTTTTTTATTGAGCATATATATATTAT
ACAATTTCAATCAACAATTGTTGTGCTTTTTAAATGTTGTTTCTATTTCATTTCTAGGGTCGATTTTATT
CGATTCTAGTTTTAAAATCGTGATTTTTAACTTCTAACCTTACTGAGCAGACTGAATGAACATGTTTCAT
CAAGATTAACTTCATTATAGTTAATTATTGAATCGTGCTAGTGGTTTATAAATCAGCTCTATTTAAATTA
ATCATCATCATTATTTCTATTTAATTTTTATTATTTCTTTAGGATTATTTTTATGTGATTTTTTTCACGT
TCTAGTTTTAAACTCAATGCTCATTACTGCTCACCCTTGCTGAGCAGTCTTTCGTTAAGATTAAATTAAT
TAATAACCATTCTAGTTTTAAAACAGTGTCTTAAGGCATAGCTGATATTTTACAAGTTTACTATTTAATA
TATCTCCTTTCTTTTTTTAGGGTCGATTTCATCTGATTTGATTAATTTTTATTATCTTCACTAAGCTTTT
TGTTCTAGGTTTTATTCTCAGTATTATTACTGTTATATTTGAACTGAATTTCTCCTCATAGTTTATTCAT
TTTATTTATTTATTTTTTGTTTATTCGCTATTTTGTATTTTAGTTTTTAATTAGAAATTTTATTAGAATC
GTTTTGAACTAGTTTTTATGCACTCTAACATTAATATTAAATCATAACTATTATTTTTATTATAATTTAT
TTGTGTTTATCTTTTTGTGTAGCTTTCATGTGTTTTTATTTTAGTTTTATTATGTTTGCATTGAATTTTT
TGGACTAGTTTATATAACGATATACAGAAAAGCCATGACAACAAATGTTTTTATAATACCTATTAAGTAT
AAGCTAATCAGATTTCCACTATTCTGTTCAAAGTTAACATTATTAGCCATTCTGATGGATCATTTGACAT
TTGTCATATGTCTTTATGAACACTGCTCTTTCAGATGCCACTTTTAAAGCTGTTTTTTACAGTAAATGAA
CGTTTATTATTATGACATTATTTCCTAAGGCCTCTAGAGTACAGCAGGATGTGGCGTGTGCATTACCGTG
TAATTATGCTGACTGTAAATGTGCATTTATAGACTGTCAGCATGTCTGACTGTGCGCTGTTGTGATTGGT
CCTGCACAGACCAAG
